Addgene plasmid #160542: pIFEX-A2aGH
Purpose: pITY4 derivative reporter plasmid encoding Ashbya gossypii PTEF1-Saccharomyces cerevisiae FEX1-MFaT; as well as PGAL1-Homo sapiens ADORA2A-EGFP-10HIS-MFaT.
Depositing lab: Michelle O'Malley. Depositing organization: University of California, Santa Barbara. Publication: Engineered fluoride sensitivity enables biocontainment and selection of genetically-modified yeasts. Yoo JI, Seppala S, O'Malley MA. Nat Commun. 2020 Oct 29;11(1):5459. doi: 10.1038/s41467-020-19271-1. PubMed 33122649.
Backbone
  Vector backbone: pITY4
  Vector type: Yeast Expression
Growth in bacteria
  Bacterial resistance: Kanamycin, 50 μg/mL
  Growth temperature: 37°C
  Growth strain: DH5alpha
  Copy number: Unknown
Gene/Insert
  Cloning method: Restriction Enzyme; 5′ cloning site unknown (unknown if destroyed); 3′ cloning site unknown (unknown if destroyed)
  Sequencing primers: 5′ unknown
Terms and licenses: Academic/Nonprofit Terms; Industry Terms: Not Available to Industry
How to cite: pIFEX-A2aGH was a gift from Michelle O'Malley (Addgene plasmid # 160542 ; http://n2t.net/addgene:160542 ; RRID:Addgene_160542)
