[The description below was written by a language model from this plasmid's Addgene catalogue record and pLannotate feature annotations shown in this document.]
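Description:
pIFEX-A2aGH is an 8.5 kb yeast expression plasmid derived from the pITY4 backbone. It is propagated in E. coli through a high-copy ColE1/pUC-type origin with kanamycin selection from an aph(3')-Ia gene, and the backbone also carries a supF amber-suppressor tRNA. No yeast autonomous replication origin or auxotrophic marker is annotated. Instead, the feature table shows fragments matching Ty retrotransposon sequence (a Ty2 Gag fragment and adjacent short yeast ORF hits). This would be consistent with a vector designed to integrate into the yeast genome at Ty-related repeats, although the record does not state the mode of maintenance explicitly.

The plasmid carries two expression cassettes in opposite orientations. In the first, the galactose-inducible, Gal4-regulated GAL1 promoter drives human ADORA2A, the adenosine A2a G protein-coupled receptor. The receptor is fused at its C-terminus to EGFP and a polyhistidine tag, described as 10xHis in the catalogue entry and detected by the annotation only as a short His-tag fragment. The fusion lets receptor expression and localisation be followed by fluorescence, and the tag permits affinity purification. In the second cassette, the constitutive Ashbya gossypii TEF1 promoter drives S. cerevisiae FEX1, a fluoride export channel that expels cytoplasmic fluoride. According to the catalogue, both cassettes end in an MFα terminator. The short mouse immunoglobulin hits at those positions are probably spurious matches.

The associated publication concerns engineered fluoride sensitivity for biocontainment and selection of modified yeasts. In that context, FEX1 presumably acts as a selectable marker that restores fluoride tolerance in fluoride-sensitive strains, with the A2a-GFP fusion serving as the reporter cargo.
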