Features (pLannotate 1.2.2; 14 found; start..end, strand, type, name):
     86..750     +  promoter       GAL1,10 promoter: GAL1 and GAL10 genes of S. cerevisiae; divergent inducible promoter, regulated by Gal4
    891..2126    +  CDS            ADORA2A: AA2AR_HUMAN - Also known as ADORA2. Experimental evidence at protein level: Swiss-Prot protein existence level 1. Receptor for adenosine (By similarity). The activity of this receptor is mediated by G proteins which activate adenylyl cyclase (By similarity). From Homo sapiens (Human).
   2133..2849    +  CDS            EGFP: EGFP is a basic (constitutively fluorescent) green fluorescent protein published in 1996, derived from Aequorea victoria. It is reported to be a rapidly-maturing weak dimer with moderate acid sensitivity.
   2862..2879    +  CDS            capTEV™ (fragment): composite tag for in vivo biotinylation, TEV protease cleavage, and 6xHis tagging
   2893..2988    +  CDS            HVM32_MOUSE (fragment): Experimental evidence at protein level: Swiss-Prot protein existence level 1. From Mus musculus (Mouse).
   3814..3915    -  CDS            HVM33_MOUSE (fragment): Experimental evidence at protein level: Swiss-Prot protein existence level 1. From Mus musculus (Mouse).
   3908..5032    -  CDS            FEX1: FEX1_YEAST - Experimental evidence at protein level: Swiss-Prot protein existence level 1. Fluoride channel required for the rapid expulsion of cytoplasmic fluoride. From Saccharomyces cerevisiae (strain ATCC 204508 / S288c) (Baker's yeast).
   5039..5382    -  promoter       TEF promoter: Ashbya gossypii TEF promoter
   5436..6398    -  CDS            TY2A-DR2 (fragment): YD22A_YEAST - Also known as YDRWTy2-2 GAG. Experimental evidence at protein level: Swiss-Prot protein existence level 1. Capsid protein (CA) is the structural component of the virus- like particle (VLP), forming the shell that encapsulates the retrotransposons dimeric RNA genome. The particles are assembled from trimer-clustered units and there are holes in the capsid shells that allow for the diffusion of macromolecules. CA has also nucleocapsid- like chaperone activity, promoting primer tRNA(i)-Met annealing to the multipartite primer-binding site (PBS), dimerization of Ty2 RNA and initiatio
   6434..6517    -  CDS            YO192_YEAST (fragment): Experimental evidence at protein level: Swiss-Prot protein existence level 1. From Saccharomyces cerevisiae (strain ATCC 204508 / S288c) (Baker's yeast).
   6548..6688    -  CDS            YD340_YEAST (fragment): Protein uncertain: Swiss-Prot protein existence level 5. From Saccharomyces cerevisiae (strain ATCC 204508 / S288c) (Baker's yeast).
   6738..7326    -  rep_origin     ori: high-copy-number ColE1/pMB1/pBR322/pUC origin of replication
   7369..7548    -  tRNA           supF: E. coli amber-suppressor tyrosine tRNA
   7664..8479    +  CDS            KanR: aminoglycoside phosphotransferase; aph(3')-Ia; confers resistance to kanamycin in bacteria or G418 (Geneticin®) in eukaryotes
>Addgene plasmid #160542 | pIFEX-A2aGH | addgene full sequence | sequence record 317791 | Addgene NGS Result
GACGGCGCCGGATCCGTCGAGGTACCGGGCCCCCCCTCGATCGAGGTCGACGGTATCGATAAGCTTGATA
TCGAATTCCTTGAATTTTCAAAAATTCTTACTTTTTTTTTGGATGGACGCAAAGAAGTTTAATAATCATA
TTACATGGCATTACCACCATATACATATCCATATACATATCCATATCTAATCTTACTTATATGTTGTGGA
AATGTAAAGAGCCCCATTATCTTAGCCTAAAAAAACCTTCTCTTTGGAACTTTCAGTAATACGCTTAACT
GCTCATTGCTATATTGAAGTACGGATTAGAAGCCGCCGAGCGGGTGACAGCCCTCCGAAGGAAGACTCTC
CTCCGTGCGTCCTCGTCTTCACCGGTCGCGTTCCTGAAACGCAGATGTGCCTCGCGCCGCACTGCTCCGA
ACAATAAAGATTCTACAATACTAGCTTTTATGGTTATGAAGAGGAAAAATTGGCAGTAACCTGGCCCCAC
AAACCTTCAAATGAACGAATCAAATTAACAACCATAGGATGATAATGCGATTAGTTTTTTAGCCTTATTT
CTGGGGTAATTAATCAGCGAAGCGATGATTTTTGATCTATTAACAGATATATAAATGCAAAAACTGCATA
ACCACTTTAACTAATACTTTCAACATTTTCGGTTTGTATTACTTCTTATTCAAATGTAATAAAAGTATCA
ACAAAAAATTGTTAATATACCTCTATACTTTAACGTCAAGGAGAAAAAACCCCGGATCATGAAGGTTTTG
ATTGTCTTGTTGGCTATCTTCGCTGCTTTGCCCTTGGCTCTAGCTCAACCGGTTATTTCTACTACCGTCG
GTTCCGCTGCAGAAGGCTCTTTGGACAAGAGAGAAGCTCGGCCGGACGTCATGCCCATCATGGGCTCCTC
GGTGTACATCACGGTGGAGCTGGCCATTGCTGTGCTGGCCATCCTGGGCAATGTGCTGGTGTGCTGGGCC
GTGTGGCTCAACAGCAACCTGCAGAACGTCACCAACTACTTTGTGGTGTCACTGGCGGCGGCCGACATCG
CAGTGGGTGTGCTCGCCATCCCCTTTGCCATCACCATCAGCACCGGGTTCTGCGCTGCCTGCCACGGCTG
CCTCTTCATTGCCTGCTTCGTCCTGGTCCTCACGCAGAGCTCCATCTTCAGTCTCCTGGCCATCGCCATT
GACCGCTACATTGCCATCCGCATCCCGCTCCGGTACAATGGCTTGGTGACCGGCACGAGGGCTAAGGGCA
TCATTGCCATCTGCTGGGTGCTGTCGTTTGCCATCGGCCTGACTCCCATGCTAGGTTGGAACAACTGCGG
TCAGCCAAAGGAGGGCAAGAACCACTCCCAGGGCTGCGGGGAGGGCCAAGTGGCCTGTCTCTTTGAGGAT
GTGGTCCCCATGAACTACATGGTGTACTTCAACTTCTTTGCCTGTGTGCTGGTGCCCCTGCTGCTCATGC
TGGGTGTCTATTTGCGGATCTTCCTGGCGGCGCGACGACAGCTGAAGCAGATGGAGAGCCAGCCTCTGCC
GGGGGAGCGGGCACGGTCCACACTGCAGAAGGAGGTCCATGCTGCCAAGTCACTGGCCATCATTGTGGGG
CTCTTTGCCCTCTGCTGGCTGCCCCTACACATCATCAACTGCTTCACTTTCTTCTGCCCCGACTGCAGCC
ACGCCCCTCTCTGGCTCATGTACCTGGCCATCGTCCTCTCCCACACCAATTCGGTTGTGAATCCCTTCAT
CTACGCCTACCGTATCCGCGAGTTCCGCCAGACCTTCCGCAAGATCATTCGCAGCCACGTCCTGAGGCAG
CAAGAACCTTTCAAGGCAGCTGGCACCAGTGCCCGGGTCTTGGCAGCTCATGGCAGTGACGGAGAGCAGG
TCAGCCTCCGTCTCAACGGCCACCCGCCAGGAGTGTGGGCCAACGGCAGTGCTCCCCACCCTGAGCGGAG
GCCCAATGGCTACGCCCTGGGGCTGGTGAGTGGAGGGAGTGCCCAAGAGTCCCAGGGGAACACGGGCCTC
CCAGACGTGGAGCTCCTTAGCCATGAGCTCAAGGGAGTGTGCCCAGAGCCCCCTGGCCTAGATGACCCCC
TGGCCCAGGATGGAGCAGGAGTGTCCCCGCGGATGGTGAGCAAGGGCGAGGAGCTGTTCACCGGGGTGGT
GCCCATCCTGGTCGAGCTGGACGGCGACGTAAACGGCCACAAGTTCAGCGTGTCCGGCGAGGGCGAGGGC
GATGCCACCTACGGCAAGCTGACCCTGAAGTTCATCTGCACCACCGGCAAGCTGCCCGTGCCCTGGCCCA
CCCTCGTGACCACCCTGACCTACGGCGTGCAGTGCTTCAGCCGCTACCCCGACCACATGAAGCAGCACGA
CTTCTTCAAGTCCGCCATGCCCGAAGGCTACGTCCAGGAGCGCACCATCTTCTTCAAGGACGACGGCAAC
TACAAGACCCGCGCCGAGGTGAAGTTCGAGGGCGACACCCTGGTGAACCGCATCGAGCTGAAGGGCATCG
ACTTCAAGGAGGACGGCAACATCCTGGGGCACAAGCTGGAGTACAACTACAACAGCCACAACGTCTATAT
CATGGCCGACAAGCAGAAGAACGGCATCAAGGTGAACTTCAAGATCCGCCACAACATCGAGGACGGCAGC
GTGCAGCTCGCCGACCACTACCAGCAGAACACCCCCATCGGCGACGGCCCCGTGCTGCTGCCCGACAACC
ACTACCTGAGCACCCAGTCCGCCCTGAGCAAAGACCCCAACGAGAAGCGCGATCACATGGTCCTGCTGGA
GTTCGTGACCGCCGCCGGGATCACTCTCGGCATGGACGAGCTGTACAAGCACGTGTCATCACATCATCAT
CATCATCATCATCATCATCATTAATAACTTAAGAGTTGAAGACATGGGTATCTATTACTGTACGGGTTCT
TACTATGGTATGGACTACTGGGGTCAAGGAACCTCAGTCACCGTCTCCTGATAACAAAAGCTTATTTCTG
AAGAAGACTTGTAATAGCTCGAGATCTGATAACAACAGTGTAGATGTAACAAAATCGACTTTGTTCCCAC
TGTACTTTTAGCTCGTACAAAATACAATATACTTTTCATTTCTCCGTAAACAACATGTTTTCCCATGTAA
TATCCTTTTCTATTTTTCGTTCCGTTACCAACTTTACACATACTTTATATAGCTATTCACTTCTATACAC
TAAAAAACTAAGACAATTTTAATTTTGCTGCCTGCCATATTTCAATTTGTTATAAATTCCTATAATTTAT
CCTATTAGTAGCTAAAAAAAGATGAATGTGAATCGAATCCTAAGAGAATTGAGCTCTGCAGCATGCTCGA
CCTGCGGATCTAATGAATCCATTTGTTAGTTAATAGTTTAAATGTTTTTATCGGAAGAGGTTTTGTCATC
ACATCAGCAATGTTCTTATTGACTCCTCGTCAATTCTCTTAGGATTCGATTCACATTCATCTTTTTTTAG
CTACTAATAGGATAAATTATAGGAATTTATAACAAATTGAAATATGGCAGGCAGCAAAATTAAAATTGTC
TTAGTTTTTTAGTGTATAGAAGTGAATAGCTATATAAAGTATGTGTAAAGTTGGTAACGGAACGAAAAAT
AGAAAAGGATATTACATGGGAAAACATGTTGTTTACGGAGAAATGAAAAGTATATTGTATTTTGTACGAG
CTAAAAGTACAGTGGGAACAAAGTCGATTTTGTTACATCTACACTGTTGTTATCAGATCTCGAGCTATTA
CAAGTCTTCTTCAGAAATAAGCTTTTGTTATCAGGAGACGGTGACTGAGGTTCCTTGACCCCAGTAGTCC
ATACCATAGTAAGAACCCGTACAGTAATAGATACCCATGTCTTCAACTCTTAAGCTAACAAATCGGGTTG
GTCAATCCTCTAGTCCAAGCATAGGATCCGAGAGTTATCACCAATAAGCAATATGAAATTGCAATCGAAA
CAGTATAATAAATAAGCATGTTAATAAATGATAGCTTATACCCTTCATTGATAAACGTGCTAATGGTACT
CAAAGTGCCGCAAAATCCGGATATTAACGCAGAAACAATATGACATGAATTCAACGAGTTCACAATTGGA
ACGTCCGTAGAAAAGTGTTTTTTACCACGTTGCACCATGGTAAATATGCCAATCAATAAAGTGGCGAAAA
CGTTTGCCAAGAAAGTACCCAATGGAAACTTTTTGTTTGTTTTATTAAACATTTCTGCCAACCAATATCT
TAGGAAACCAGCGAAAATTCCAAATAGACATGGTAGTGTCCACTTGCCCCTCGAATAGTTCTCATAATAC
GCACACAGCACCACAAACAAAATAATTAATGGAAAAGCTAGTGCATACGCGAGTTTATCCACAATATCAA
AAAATTTCTTAAAAAATGGTGCTGGAGTTTTGAATTTAAACTCTAGAATATTTTTTTCCATTTCTTGTGT
ATCAACATCACCAGCATTTTCCTTTACAGTGTCTGAGGGAGGGGTATATGGCTTCGAAAACGAACTAGAT
CCATAAGCAACAATAACCTCCTTACCAAGTTGCCTACCGAAAATAAGACTACCCATGGAAACCATAAGAT
GAACGAGCAAGACAGATAAAAACTCCATTATACCGTAAGCTCTGTTCGGCAGTTTTGTGTGGTTAGCGAT
ATTACCGTTAGTTAAGTTTGTAGAGTGTTCGAACATCTCTAGCAGCATACTAGAAAAGGAAGACAGGGCA
CCACAGTACCCAGTAGTTACACCTAAAAACAAGACTTGGTGATCTTTCATCCAAGTGTAAGCATTTAAAG
ATTGCATAATCCCCATTAGCATGCAGGATGAACAATTAGACCAGAGAACGGTCGGAGCAGTAACGAAGGC
CGGAGTGTAGGTGGAAAGCGCCGTTATAGCCTGACGTGTTTCAGTACCTAATATGCAGAACGTGGTGAAT
GTACAAAAAACATGAATATAATGGCTCAACTTGTGATTTGATATGACCGGATTGAAAATCATCGGCCGGG
TTGTTTATGTTCGGATGTGATGTGAGAACTGTATCCTAGCAAGATTTTAAAAGGAAGTATATGAAAGAAG
AACCTCAGTGGCAAATCCTAACCTTTTATATTTCTCTACAGGGGCGCGGCGTGGGGACAATTCAACGCGT
CTGTGAGGGGAGCGTTTCCCTGCTCGCAGGTCTGCAGCGAGGAGCCGTAATTTTTGCTTCGCGCCGTGCG
GCCATCAAAATGTATGGATGCAAATGATTATACATGGGGATGTATGGGCTAAATGTACGGGCGACAGTCA
CATCATGCCCCTGAGCTGCGCACGTCAAGACTGTCAAGGAGGGTATTCTGGGCCTCCATGTCGCTGGCCG
GGTGACCCGGCGGGGACGAGGCAAGCTAAACAGATCTAGGTCAGCTCGTAGGTATTTGAAGTCACCGGAT
AGACCTTTAAGTATTAGTTGACAGGCCAATCTGTCGCTAACATTGATATTGTTTTCTTTTAGCCTCTGAA
TGATCGTACTGACTGTAATTTCAAATGTATCAGCAGATGTACTTCCGTCGTACTCAAGGTTGGCAAGAGC
TATCCAATCCTTTAATTCTTGATTGTTAGTTTGCATTTTGGACACACTTTTACAAAGGACTGTAAGGATG
TCAGCATAATTAATTTCTAAAATTTGTTTTACCCATGTTGGCAATAAATGAAATGGGGCAAATGCTTGGA
AGGTATTGTATATATACGCATGTTCTTCATAAGTCATTTGTCTTTTGATTTCACCCTGGTCATTTGGAAT
GATGTCACCGAGATTAGAGTTCTTCAAAAATCTGATGTAAAATTTAACCCATGTAGAAAAGTTTTCTTCT
GATGTTAAAGTGTGTGGTGGTAAGACGTTATTTCCCACCTTTGTCTTAGCTTGAGGTATTTCAGAGTGTT
GATTTTTTAAATCGATTGGATCAGGTGAGGAAGTACTCAGTGGTGGGATATACTGTGGCAACGGATAGTG
TGGGTCCGGTTGATAATACGCAGGTGACGTTTGATAATGTGAACACGTCATCATAGATGGTTGTTGGTAA
TGTGCCCAGTTAGGGGCCATAGCTTTGTTTGGGGTCATCATGCCGTGCTGTTGGTACTGTCCATTCTGTG
GAGGTGGTACTGAAGCAGGTTGAGGAGAGACATGATGATGGTTCTCTGGAACAGCTGATGTCCCAGGTGT
TGTCTCTTGTTGAGAATTAACCTTAGTGGAATCTCTATCAAATTCCGGTAAATTGGAAGCTGAAACGGCT
AACGGATCTTGATTTGATTGGACTTCCTTAGAAGTAACCGAAGCATAGGCGCTACCATGAAGATTGGGTG
AATTTTGAGATAATTGTTGGGATTCCATTTTTAATAAGGCAATAATATTAGGTATGTAGATATACTAGAA
GTTCTCCTCGAGGATTTAGGAATCCATAAAAGGGAATCTGCAATTCTACACAATTCTATAAATATTATTA
TCATCATTTTATATGTTAATATTCATTGATCCTATTACATTATCAATCCTTGCGTTTCAGCTTCCACTAA
TTTAGATGACTATCTGTCATCAATTGCGTCATCTTCTAACACCGTATATGATAATATACTAGTAACGTAA
ATACTAGTTAGTAGATGATAGTTGATTTTTATTCCAACATACCACCCATAATGTAATAGATCTCTAGAAG
CTTGCGTTGCTGGCGTTTTTCCATAGGCTCCGCCCCCCTGACGAGCATCACAAAAATCGACGCTCAAGTC
AGAGGTGGCGAAACCCGACAGGACTATAAAGATACCAGGCGTTTCCCCCTGGAAGCTCCCTCGTGCGCTC
TCCTGTTCCGACCCTGCCGCTTACCGGATACCTGTCCGCCTTTCTCCCTTCGGGAAGCGTGGCGCTTTCT
CATAGCTCACGCTGTAGGTATCTCAGTTCGGTGTAGGTCGTTCGCTCCAAGCTGGGCTGTGTGCACGAAC
CCCCCGTTCAGCCCGACCGCTGCGCCTTATCCGGTAACTATCGTCTTGAGTCCAACCCGGTAAGACACGA
CTTATCGCCACTGGCAGCAGCCACTGGTAACAGGATTAGCAGAGCGAGGTATGTAGGCGGTGCTACAGAG
TTCTTGAAGTGGTGGCCTAACTACGGCTACACTAGAAGGACAGTATTTGGTATCTGCGCTCTGCTGAAGC
CAGTTACCTTCGGAAAAAGAGTTGGTAGCTCTTGATCCGGCAAACAAACCACCGCTGGTAGCGGTGGTTT
TTTTGTTTGCAAGCAGCAGATTACGCGCAGAAAAAAAGGATCTCAAGAAGATCCTTTGATCTTTTCTACG
GGGTCTGACGCTCAATTCTTTCGGACTTTTGAAAGTGATGGTGGGGGGGGAAGGATTCGAACCTTCGAAG
TCGATGACGGCAGATTTAGAGTCTGCTCCCTTTGGCCGCTCGGGAACCCCACCACAGGTAATGCTTTTAC
TGGCCTGCTCCCTTATCGGGAAGCGGGGCGCATCATATCAAATGACGCGCCGCTGTAAAGTGTTACGTTG
AGAAAGAATTACCGGGGATCCGGGTTACATTGCACAAGATAAAAATATATCATCATGAACAATAAAACTG
TCTGCTTACATAAACAGTAATACAAGGGGTGTTATGAGCCATATTCAACGGGAAACGTCTTGCTCTAGGC
CGCGATTAAATTCCAACATGGATGCTGATTTATATGGGTATAAATGGGCTCGCGATAATGTCGGGCAATC
AGGTGCGACAATCTATCGATTGTATGGGAAGCCCGATGCGCCAGAGTTGTTTCTGAAACATGGCAAAGGT
AGCGTTGCCAATGATGTTACAGATGAGATGGTCAGACTAAACTGGCTGACGGAATTTATGCCTCTTCCGA
CCATCAAGCATTTTATCCGTACTCCTGATGATGCATGGTTACTCACCACTGCGATCCCCGGGAAAACAGC
ATTCCAGGTATTAGAAGAATATCCTGATTCAGGTGAAAATATTGTTGATGCGCTGGCAGTGTTCCTGCGC
CGGTTGCATTCGATTCCTGTTTGTAATTGTCCTTTTAACAGCGATCGCGTATTTCGTCTCGCTCAGGCGC
AATCACGAATGAATAACGGTTTGGTTGATGCGAGTGATTTTGATGACGAGCGTAATGGCTGGCCTGTTGA
ACAAGTCTGGAAAGAAATGCATAAGCTTTTGCCATTCTCACCGGATTCAGTCGTCACTCATGGTGATTTC
TCACTTGATAACCTTATTTTTGACGAGGGGAAATTAATAGGTTGTATTGATGTTGGACGAGTCGGAATCG
CAGACCGATACCAGGATCTTGCCATCCTATGGAACTGCCTCGGTGAGTTTTCTCCTTCATTACAGAAACG
GCTTTTTCAAAAATATGGTATTGATAATCCTGATATGAATAAATTGCAGTTTCATTTGATGCTCGATGAG
TTTTTCTAATCAGAATTGGTTAATTGGTTGTAACACTGGCAGAGCATTACGCTGACTTGACGG
